>Addgene plasmid #174457 | pFX-EGFP-Rab7 | addgene full sequence | sequence record 354698 | Addgene NGS Result
TAGTTATTAATAGTAATCAATTACGGGGTCATTAGTTCATAGCCCATATATGGAGTTCCGCGTTACATAA
CTTACGGTAAATGGCCCGCCTGGCTGACCGCCCAACGACCCCCGCCCATTGACGTCAATAATGACGTATG
TTCCCATAGTAACGCCAATAGGGACTTTCCATTGACGTCAATGGGTGGAGTATTTACGGTAAACTGCCCA
CTTGGCAGTACATCAAGTGTATCATATGCCAAGTACGCCCCCTATTGACGTCAATGACGGTAAATGGCCC
GCCTGGCATTATGCCCAGTACATGACCTTATGGGACTTTCCTACTTGGCAGTACATCTACGTATTAGTCA
TCGCTATTACCATGGTGATGCGGTTTTGGCAGTACATCAATGGGCGTGGATAGCGGTTTGACTCACGGGG
ATTTCCAAGTCTCCACCCCATTGACGTCAATGGGAGTTTGTTTTGGCACCAAAATCAACGGGACTTTCCA
AAATGTCGTAACAACTCCGCCCCATTGACGCAAATGGGCGGTAGGCGTGTACGGTGGGAGGTCTATATAA
GCAGAGCTGGTTTAGTGAACCGTCAGATCCGCTAGCGCTACCGGTTCTAGAAGTACTGAATTCACCATGG
TGAGCAAGGGCGAGGAGCTGTTCACCGGGGTGGTGCCCATCCTGGTCGAGCTGGACGGCGACGTAAACGG
CCACAAGTTCAGCGTGTCCGGCGAGGGCGAGGGCGATGCCACCTACGGCAAGCTGACCCTGAAGTTCATC
TGCACCACCGGCAAGCTGCCCGTGCCCTGGCCCACCCTCGTGACCACCCTGACCTACGGCGTGCAGTGCT
TCAGCCGCTACCCCGACCACATGAAGCAGCACGACTTCTTCAAGTCCGCCATGCCCGAAGGCTACGTCCA
GGAGCGCACCATCTTCTTCAAGGACGACGGCAACTACAAGACCCGCGCCGAGGTGAAGTTCGAGGGCGAC
ACCCTGGTGAACCGCATCGAGCTGAAGGGCATCGACTTCAAGGAGGACGGCAACATCCTGGGGCACAAGC
TGGAGTACAACTACAACAGCCACAACGTCTATATCATGGCCGACAAGCAGAAGAACGGCATCAAGGTGAA
CTTCAAGATCCGCCACAACATCGAGGACGGCAGCGTGCAGCTCGCCGACCACTACCAGCAGAACACCCCC
ATCGGCGACGGCCCCGTGCTGCTGCCCGACAACCACTACCTGAGCACCCAGTCCGCCCTGAGCAAAGACC
CCAACGAGAAGCGCGATCACATGGTCCTGCTGGAGTTCGTGACCGCCGCCGGGATCACTCTCGGCATGGA
CGAGCTGTACAAGAGATCTGGAGGATCCGGAGGACTCGAGATGACCTCTAGGAAGAAAGTGTTGCTGAAG
GTCATCATCCTGGGGGACTCTGGTGTTGGAAAGACCTCTCTCATGAACCAGTATGTGAACAAGAAGTTCA
GTAACCAGTACAAAGCCACAATAGGAGCGGACTTTCTGACCAAGGAGGTGATGGTGGACGACAGACTTGT
TACCATGCAGATCTGGGACACAGCCGGTCAAGAACGGTTCCAGTCTCTTGGTGTGGCCTTCTACAGAGGT
GCAGATTGCTGTGTTCTGGTGTTTGATGTGACTGCCCCCAACACTTTCAAAACCCTCGACAGCTGGAGAG
ACGAGTTTCTCATCCAGGCCAGCCCCCGGGATCCCGAGAACTTCCCTTTTGTTGTGTTGGGAAACAAGAT
TGACCTGGAAAACAGACAAGTGGCCACAAAGAGGGCACAGGCTTGGTGCTACAGCAAAAACAACATTCCT
TACTTCGAGACCAGTGCCAAGGAGGCCATCAATGTGGAGCAGGCCTTCCAGACAATTGCTCGGAATGCCC
TTAAACAGGAAACAGAAGTGGAACTGTACAATGAATTCCCTGAACCCATCAAACTGGACAAGAATGACCG
GGCCAAGGCCTCCGCAGAAAGCTGCAGTTGTTGAGCGGCCGCTGACTGACTGAAGATCCACCGGATCTAG
ATAACTGATCATAATCAGCCATACCACATTTGTAGAGGTTTTACTTGCTTTAAAAAACCTCCCACACCTC
CCCCTGAACCTGAAACATAAAATGAATGCAATTGTTGTTGTTAACTTGTTTATTGCAGCTTATAATGGTT
ACAAATAAAGCAATAGCATCACAAATTTCACAAATAAAGCATTTTTTTCACTGCATTCTAGTTGTGGTTT
GTCCAAACTCATCAATGTATCTTAAGGCGTAAATTGTAAGCGTTAATATTTTGTTAAAATTCGCGTTAAA
TTTTTGTTAAATCAGCTCATTTTTTAACCAATAGGCCGAAATCGGCAAAATCCCTTATAAATCAAAAGAA
TAGACCGAGATAGGGT
[37 nt withheld, positions 2397-2433]
AAAGAACGTGGACTCCAACGTCAAAGG
[49 nt withheld, positions 2461-2509]
T
[91 nt withheld, positions 2511-2601]
G
[124 nt withheld, positions 2603-2726]
CAGGTGGCACTTTTCGGGGAAATGTGCGCGGAACCCCTATTTGTTTATTTTTCTAAATACATTCAAATAT
GTATCCGCTCATGAGACAATAACCCTGATAAATGCTTCAATAATATTGAAAAAGGAAGAGTCCTGAGGCG
GAAAGAACCAGCTGTGGAATGTGTGTCAGTTAGGGTGTGGAAAGTCCCCAGGCTCCCCAGCAGGCAGAAG
TATGCAAAGCATGCATCTCAATTAGTCAGCAACCAGGTGTGGAAAGTCCCCAGGCTCCCCAGCAGGCAGA
AGTATGCAAAGCATGCATCTCAATTAGTCAGCAACCATAGTCCCGCCCCTAACTCCGCCCATCCCGCCCC
TAACTCCGCCCAGTTCCGCCCATTCTCCGCCCCATGGCTGACTAATTTTTTTTATTTATGCAGAGGCCGA
GGCCGCCTCGGCCTCTGAGCTATTCCAGAAGTAGTGAGGAGGCTTTTTTGGAGGCCTAGGCTTTTGCAAA
GATCGATCAAGAGACAGGATGAGGATCGTTTCGCATGATTGAACAAGATGGATTGCACGCAGGTTCTCCG
GCCGCTTGGGTGGAGAGGCTATTCGGCTATGACTGGGCACAACAGACAATCGGCTGCTCTGATGCCGCCG
TGTTCCGGCTGTCAGCGCAGGGGCGCCCGGTTCTTTTTGTCAAGACCGACCTGTCCGGTGCCCTGAATGA
ACTGCAAGACGAGGCAGCGCGGCTATCGTGGCTGGCCACGACGGGCGTTCCTTGCGCAGCTGTGCTCGAC
GTTGTCACTGAAGCGGGAAGGGACTGGCTGCTATTGGGCGAAGTGCCGGGGCAGGATCTCCTGTCATCTC
ACCTTGCTCCTGCCGAGAAAGTATCCATCATGGCTGATGCAATGCGGCGGCTGCATACGCTTGATCCGGC
TACCTGCCCATTCGACCACCAAGCGAAACATCGCATCGAGCGAGCACGTACTCGGATGGAAGCCGGTCTT
GTCGATCAGGATGATCTGGACGAAGAGCATCAGGGGCTCGCGCCAGCCGAACTGTTCGCCAGGCTCAAGG
CGAGCATGCCCGACGGCGAGGATCTCGTCGTGACCCATGGCGATGCCTGCTTGCCGAATATCATGGTGGA
AAATGGCCGCTTTTCTGGATTCATCGACTGTGGCCGGCTGGGTGTGGCGGACCGCTATCAGGACATAGCG
TTGGCTACCCGTGATATTGCTGAAGAGCTTGGCGGCGAATGGGCTGACCGCTTCCTCGTGCTTTACGGTA
TCGCCGCTCCCGATTCGCAGCGCATCGCCTTCTATCGCCTTCTTGACGAGTTCTTCTGAGCGGGACTCTG
GGGTTCGAAATGACCGACCAAGCGACGCCCAACCTGCCATCACGAGATTTCGATTCCACCGCCGCCTTCT
ATGAAAGGTTGGGCTTCGGAATCGTTTTCCGGGACGCCGGCTGGATGATCCTCCAGCGCGGGGATCTCAT
GCTGGAGTTCTTCGCCCACCCTAGGGGGAGGCTAACTGAAACACGGAAGGAGACAATACCGGAAGGAACC
CGCGCTATGACGGCAATAAAAAGACAGAATAAAACGCACGGTGTTGGGTCGTTTGTTCATAAACGCGGGG
TTCGGTCCCAGGGCTGGCACTCTGTCGATACCCCACCGAGACCCCATTGGGGCCAATACGCCCGCGTTTC
TTCCTTTTCCCCACCCCACCCCCCAAGTTCGGGTGAAGGCCCAGGGCTCGCAGCCAACGTCGGGGCGGCA
GGCCCTGCCATAGCCTCAGGTTACTCATATATACTTTAGATTGATTTAAAACTTCATTTTTAATTTAAAA
GGATCTAGGTGAAGATCCTTTTTGATAATCTCATGACCAAAATCCCTTAACGTGAGTTTTCGTTCCACTG
AGCGTCAGACCCCGTAGAAAAGATCAAAGGATCTTCTTGAGATCCTTTTTTTCTGCGCGTAATCTGCTGC
TTGCAAACAAAAAAACCACCGCTACCAGCGGTGGTTTGTTTGCCGGATCAAGAGCTACCAACTCTTTTTC
CGAAGGTAACTGGCTTCAGCAGAGCGCAGATACCAAATACTGTTCTTCTAGTGTAGCCGTAGTTAGGCCA
CCACTTCAAGAACTCTGTAGCACCGCCTACATACCTCGCTCTGCTAATCCTGTTACCAGTGGCTGCTGCC
AGTGGCGATAAGTCGTGTCTTACCGGGTTGGACTCAAGACGATAGTTACCGGATAAGGCGCAGCGGTCGG
GCTGAACGGGGGGTTCGTGCACACAGCCCAGCTTGGAGCGAACGACCTACACCGAACTGAGATACCTACA
GCGTGAGCTATGAGAAAGCGCCACGCTTCCCGAAGGGAGAAAGGCGGACAGGTATCCGGTAAGCGGCAGG
GTCGGAACAGGAGAGCGCACGAGGGAGCTTCCAGGGGGAAACGCCTGGTATCTTTATAGTCCTGTCGGGT
TTCGCCACCTCTGACTTGAGCGTCGATTTTTGTGATGCTCGTCAGGGGGGCGGAGCCTATGGAAAAACGC
CAGCAACGCGGCCTTTTTACGGTTCCTGGCCTTTTGCTGGCCTTTTGCTCACATGTTCTTTCCTGCGTTA
TCCCCTGATTCTGTGGATAACCGTATTACCGCCATGCAT
Features (pLannotate 1.2.2; 14 found; start..end, strand, type, name):
     61..364     +  enhancer       CMV enhancer: human cytomegalovirus immediate early enhancer
    365..568     +  promoter       CMV promoter: human cytomegalovirus (CMV) immediate early promoter
    627..1343    +  CDS            EGFP: EGFP is a basic (constitutively fluorescent) green fluorescent protein published in 1996, derived from Aequorea victoria. It is reported to be a rapidly-maturing weak dimer with moderate acid sensitivity.
   1371..1991    +  CDS            RAB7A: RAB7A_HUMAN - Also known as RAB7. Experimental evidence at protein level: Swiss-Prot protein existence level 1. Small GTPase which cycles between active GTP-bound and inactive GDP-bound states. In its active state, binds to a variety of effector proteins playing a key role in the regulation of endo- lysosomal trafficking. Governs early-to-late endosomal maturation, microtubule minus-end as well as plus-end directed endosomal migration and positioning, and endosome-lysosome transport through different protein-protein interaction cascades. Plays a central role, not only in endosomal traffic, but
   2036..2120    +  CDS            large T antigen (fragment): large T antigen from SV40 (simian virus 40)
   2143..2264    +  polyA_signal   SV40 poly(A) signal: SV40 polyadenylation signal
   2298..2726    -  rep_origin     f1 ori (sequence partly withheld): f1 bacteriophage origin of replication; arrow indicates direction of (+) strand synthesis
   2753..2857    +  promoter       AmpR promoter: bla
   2859..3216    +  promoter       SV40 promoter: SV40 enhancer and early promoter
   3251..4045    +  CDS            NeoR/KanR: aminoglycoside phosphotransferase from Tn5; aph(3')-II (or nptII); confers resistance to neomycin, kanamycin, and G418 (Geneticin®)
   4066..4218    +  CDS            ble (fragment): BLE_KLEPN - Experimental evidence at protein level: Swiss-Prot protein existence level 1. Binding protein with a strong affinity to the bleomycin family of antibiotics. Binds to CL990; an antimitotic-antibiotic compound. From Klebsiella pneumoniae.
   4277..4324    +  polyA_signal   HSV TK poly(A) signal: herpes simplex virus thymidine kinase polyadenylation signal (Cole and Stacy, 1985)
   4415..4431    -  polyA_signal   bGH poly(A) signal (fragment): bovine growth hormone polyadenylation signal
   4653..5241    +  rep_origin     ori: high-copy-number ColE1/pMB1/pBR322/pUC origin of replication
