[The description below was written by a language model from this plasmid's Addgene catalogue record and pLannotate feature annotations shown in this document.]
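Description:
pFX-EGFP-Rab7 is a mammalian expression plasmid on the pFX backbone that produces EGFP fused at its C terminus to the small GTPase Rab7, which serves as a late endosome-targeting sequence. In the annotated sequence, the human cytomegalovirus immediate early enhancer and promoter drive an EGFP open reading frame followed, after a short linker region, by a coding sequence matching human RAB7A. An SV40 polyadenylation signal terminates the transcript. The short SV40 large T antigen fragment annotated just upstream of that signal is most likely a residual piece of the SV40 sequence rather than a functional part. The insert is recorded as cloned between AgeI and NotI sites, both retained. Because Rab7 associates with late endosomal and lysosomal membranes and governs early-to-late endosome maturation, the fusion places green fluorescence on these compartments.

The backbone resembles common EGFP-fusion vectors. A single Tn5 aminoglycoside phosphotransferase gene (NeoR/KanR) sits behind tandem bacterial (bla-type) and SV40 early promoters and is followed by an HSV TK polyadenylation signal. It therefore confers kanamycin resistance in E. coli and G418 resistance in transfected mammalian cells. A high-copy ColE1/pUC-type origin supports bacterial propagation, and an f1 origin is also present. The small ble and bGH poly(A) fragments appear to be incidental partial matches. The catalogue lists a total size of about 4.4 kb, whereas the sequenced record is 5,355 nt, so the catalogue sizes should be treated as approximate. The associated work examined how the folding behaviour of fluorescent proteins affects the organelle localisation of fusion proteins, so this construct most likely served as a late endosome marker for live-cell imaging.
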