Addgene plasmid #174457: pFX-EGFP-Rab7
Purpose: Express EGFP with late endosome-targeting sequence in mammalian cells
Depositing lab: Yusuke Ohba. Depositing organization: Hokkaido University. Publication: Folding Latency of Fluorescent Proteins Affects the Mitochondrial Localization of Fusion Proteins. Kashiwagi S, Fujioka Y, Satoh AO, Yoshida A, Fujioka M, Nepal P, Tsuzuki A, Aoki O, Paudel S, Sasajima H, Ohba Y. Cell Struct Funct. 2019 Dec 26;44(2):183-194. doi: 10.1247/csf.19028. Epub 2019 Nov 15. PubMed 31735740.
Backbone
  Vector backbone: pFX
  Backbone size w/o insert (bp): 4000
  Total vector size (bp): 4400
  Vector type: Mammalian Expression
  Selectable markers: Neomycin (select with G418)
Growth in bacteria
  Bacterial resistance: Kanamycin, 50 μg/mL
  Growth temperature: 37°C
  Growth strain: DH5alpha
  Copy number: High Copy
Gene/Insert
  Gene/Insert name: EGFP with late endosome-targeting sequence
  Insert size (bp): 1400
  Promoter: CMV
  Tag / fusion protein: small GTPase (Rab7) (C terminal on insert)
  Cloning method: Restriction Enzyme; 5′ cloning site AgeI (not destroyed); 3′ cloning site NotI (not destroyed)
  Sequencing primers: 5′ none; 3′ none
Terms and licenses: Academic/Nonprofit Terms; Industry Terms: Not Available to Industry
How to cite: pFX-EGFP-Rab7 was a gift from Yusuke Ohba (Addgene plasmid # 174457 ; http://n2t.net/addgene:174457 ; RRID:Addgene_174457)
